>Addgene plasmid #232200 | pRExT2A-NT-PmNG | addgene full sequence | sequence record 462118 | Addgene NGS Result
TCGCGCGTTTCGGTGATGACGGTGAAAACCTCTGACACATGCAGCTCCCGGAGACGGTCACAGCTTGTCT
GTAAGCGGATGCCGGGAGCAGACAAGCCCGTCAGGGCGCGTCAGCGGGTGTTGGCGGGTGTCGGGGCTGG
CTTAACTATGCGGCATCAGAGCAGATTGTACTGAGAGTGCACCATATGCGGTGTGAAATACCGCACAGAT
GCGTAAGGAGAAAATACCGCATCAGGCGCCATTCGCCATTCAGGCTGCGCAACTGTTGGGAAGGGCGATC
GGTGCGGGCCTCTTCGCTATTACGCCAGCTGGCGAAAGGGGGATGTGCTGCAAGGCGATTAAGTTGGGTA
ACGCCAGGGTTTTCCCAGTCACGACGTTGTAAAACGACGGCCAGTGAATTGGAGATCGGTACTTCGCGAA
TGCGTCGAGATATCGGGCCCGTATAATGCAGACCTGCTGCGAATTCATGACTGAATACAAGCCAACGGTT
CGTCTTGCTACGCGAGACGATGTGCCGCGGGCCGTACGGACGCTGGCTGCTGCGTTCGCTGATTATCCCG
CCACCCGACATACGGTTGACCCAGATCGACACATTGAGCGAGTCACAGAACTTCAAGAGTTATTCTTAAC
ACGGGTGGGCTTGGACATTGGTAAGGTTTGGGTTGCGGACGATGGCGCGGCTGTTGCGGTGTGGACGACG
CCAGAGTCAGTCGAAGCGGGCGCAGTGTTTGCTGAGATCGGTCCCCGAATGGCGGAGCTTAGCGGGTCAC
GCCTCGCTGCACAACAGCAGATGGAAGGTCTGTTGGCACCACATAGACCTAAGGAGCCGGCTTGGTTCTT
AGCGACAGTTGGCGTCAGTCCGGACCACCAAGGTAAGGGGCTGGGTTCAGCGGTTGTTCTTCCAGGAGTA
GAGGCTGCGGAAAGGGCAGGTGTGCCGGCGTTCCTTGAAACGTCTGCACCACGTAACCTTCCTTTTTACG
AGAGATTGGGGTTTACAGTAACAGCAGATGTTGAAGTGCCTGAAGGGCCGAGGACATGGTGCATGACACG
TAAGCCGGGAGCCCCATGGGAGGTACACACAAACCAGGACCCACTGGACGGCTCCGAGGTGCATACCAAT
CAAGATCCGCTGGACGGCTCTGAAGTTCACACCAATCAAGATCCCTTGGATGGTTCTGGTAGTGGTTCCG
GTTCCGGTTCTCGCGCGGAGGGTCGTGGTAGCCTGCTCACGTGTGGTGACGTGGAGGAGAACCCAGGTCC
GGGTACCGAGGTACATACAAATCAGGACCCCCTCGATGGTAGTGAAGTCCATACAAATCAGGACCCGCTG
GATGGCTCAGAGGTTCATACGAACCAAGATCCTCTTGATAAGCTTGTCTCGAAAGGTGAGGAAGACAATA
TGGCCAGCTTGCCAGCAACGCACGAGCTTCATATATTTGGGTCGATCAACGGTGTGGATTTCGACATGGT
GGGTCAAGGCACAGGTAATCCTAATGACGGGTATGAAGAACTCAATTTGAAGAGCACTAAGGGAGATCTC
CAGTTTTCCCCGTGGATTCTTGTGCCGCATATTGGTTATGGTTTTCATCAGTACTTACCATACCCCGATG
GAATGTCGCCCTTCCAAGCAGCTATGGTGGACGGCTCGGGGTATCAAGTACATCGCACCATGCAATTTGA
GGACGGAGCATCCCTCACCGTAAACTACCGCTATACGTATGAGGGGAGCCACATAAAAGGTGAGGCTCAA
GTTAAAGGCACAGGCTTCCCAGCTGACGGCCCGGTCATGACCAATTCATTAACCGCTGCTGATTGGTGCC
GTTCTAAGAAGACCTACCCTAACGACAAGACGATCATTAGTACTTTTAAGTGGAGTTATACCACAGGAAA
CGGAAAGCGGTATCGAAGCACTGCTCGAACAACCTACACATTTGCGAAGCCAATGGCCGCGAACTACTTG
AAGAACCAGCCAATGTATGTGTTTCGAAAAACGGAACTGAAGCATTCGAAAACCGAGCTTAATTTTAAAG
AGTGGCAGAAGGCGTTTACAGACGTGATGGGGATGGACGAATTGTATAAGGGATCCGGATCAGGATCTGG
ATCAGGATCGGGTAGTGAGCTCCTGCAGGGATGCCGGGACCGACGAGTGCAGAGGCGTGCAAGCGAGCTT
GGCGTAATCATGGTCATAGCTGTTTCCTGTGTGAAATTGTTATCCGCTCACAATTCCACACAACATACGA
GCCGGAAGCATAAAGTGTAAAGCCTGGGGTGCCTAATGAGTGAGCTAACTCACATTAATTGCGTTGCGCT
CACTGCCCGCTTTCCAGTCGGGAAACCTGTCGTGCCAGCTGCATTAATGAATCGGCCAACGCGCGGGGAG
AGGCGGTTTGCGTATTGGGCGCTCTTCCGCTTCCTCGCTCACTGACTCGCTGCGCTCGGTCGTTCGGCTG
CGGCGAGCGGTATCAGCTCACTCAAAGGCGGTAATACGGTTATCCACAGAATCAGGGGATAACGCAGGAA
AGAACATGTGAGCAAAAGGCCAGCAAAAGGCCAGGAACCGTAAAAAGGCCGCGTTGCTGGCGTTTTTCCA
TAGGCTCCGCCCCCCTGACGAGCATCACAAAAATCGACGCTCAAGTCAGAGGTGGCGAAACCCGACAGGA
CTATAAAGATACCAGGCGTTTCCCCCTGGAAGCTCCCTCGTGCGCTCTCCTGTTCCGACCCTGCCGCTTA
CCGGATACCTGTCCGCCTTTCTCCCTTCGGGAAGCGTGGCGCTTTCTCATAGCTCACGCTGTAGGTATCT
CAGTTCGGTGTAGGTCGTTCGCTCCAAGCTGGGCTGTGTGCACGAACCCCCCGTTCAGCCCGACCGCTGC
GCCTTATCCGGTAACTATCGTCTTGAGTCCAACCCGGTAAGACACGACTTATCGCCACTGGCAGCAGCCA
CTGGTAACAGGATTAGCAGAGCGAGGTATGTAGGCGGTGCTACAGAGTTCTTGAAGTGGTGGCCTAACTA
CGGCTACACTAGAAGAACAGTATTTGGTATCTGCGCTCTGCTGAAGCCAGTTACCTTCGGAAAAAGAGTT
GGTAGCTCTTGATCCGGCAAACAAACCACCGCTGGTAGCGGTGGTTTTTTTGTTTGCAAGCAGCAGATTA
CGCGCAGAAAAAAAGGATCTCAAGAAGATCCTTTGATCTTTTCTACGGGGTCTGACGCTCAGTGGAACGA
AAACTCACGTTAAGGGATTTTGGTCATGAGATTATCAAAAAGGATCTTCACCTAGATCCTTTTAAATTAA
AAATGAAGTTTTAAATCAATCTAAAGTATATATGAGTAAACTTGGTCTGACAGTTACCAATGCTTAATCA
GTGAGGCACCTATCTCAGCGATCTGTCTATTTCGTTCATCCATAGTTGCCTGACTCCCCGTCGTGTAGAT
AACTACGATACGGGAGGGCTTACCATCTGGCCCCAGTGCTGCAATGATACCGCGAGACCCACGCTCACCG
GCTCCAGATTTATCAGCAATAAACCAGCCAGCCGGAAGGGCCGAGCGCAGAAGTGGTCCTGCAACTTTAT
CCGCCTCCATCCAGTCTATTAATTGTTGCCGGGAAGCTAGAGTAAGTAGTTCGCCAGTTAATAGTTTGCG
CAACGTTGTTGCCATTGCTACAGGCATCGTGGTGTCACGCTCGTCGTTTGGTATGGCTTCATTCAGCTCC
GGTTCCCAACGATCAAGGCGAGTTACATGATCCCCCATGTTGTGCAAAAAAGCGGTTAGCTCCTTCGGTC
CTCCGATCGTTGTCAGAAGTAAGTTGGCCGCAGTGTTATCACTCATGGTTATGGCAGCACTGCATAATTC
TCTTACTGTCATGCCATCCGTAAGATGCTTTTCTGTGACTGGTGAGTACTCAACCAAGTCATTCTGAGAA
TAGTGTATGCGGCGACCGAGTTGCTCTTGCCCGGCGTCAATACGGGATAATACCGCGCCACATAGCAGAA
CTTTAAAAGTGCTCATCATTGGAAAACGTTCTTCGGGGCGAAAACTCTCAAGGATCTTACCGCTGTTGAG
ATCCAGTTCGATGTAACCCACTCGTGCACCCAACTGATCTTCAGCATCTTTTACTTTCACCAGCGTTTCT
GGGTGAGCAAAAACAGGAAGGCAAAATGCCGCAAAAAAGGGAATAAGGGCGACACGGAAATGTTGAATAC
TCATACTCTTCCTTTTTCAATATTATTGAAGCATTTATCAGGGTTATTGTCTCATGAGCGGATACATATT
TGAATGTATTTAGAAAAATAAACAAATAGGGGTTCCGCGCACATTTCCCCGAAAAGTGCCACCTGACGTC
TAAGAAACCATTATTATCATGACATTAACCTATAAAAATAGGCGTATCACGAGGCCCTTTCGTC
Features (pLannotate 1.2.2; 12 found; start..end, strand, type, name):
    137..236     +  misc_feature   bom (fragment): basis of mobility region from pBR322
    242..399     -  CDS            lacZα (fragment): LacZα fragment of β-galactosidase; lacZ fragment
    467..1063    +  CDS            pac: PUAC_STRAD - Protein predicted: Swiss-Prot protein existence level 4. Detoxification of puromycin. From Streptomyces alboniger.
   1373..2080    +  CDS            mNeonGreen: mNeonGreen is a basic (constitutively fluorescent) green/yellow fluorescent protein published in 2013, derived from Branchiostoma lanceolatum. It is reported to be a very rapidly-maturing monomer with moderate acid sensitivity.
   2207..2223    -  protein_bind   lac operator: The lac repressor binds to the lac operator to inhibit transcription in E. coli. This inhibition can be relieved by adding lactose or isopropyl-β-D-thiogalactopyranoside (IPTG). lac repressor encoded by lacI
   2231..2261    -  promoter       lac promoter: promoter for the E. coli lac operon
   2276..2297    -  protein_bind   CAP binding site: CAP binding activates transcription in the presence of cAMP. E. coli catabolite activator protein
   2310..2402    -  CDS            lacI (fragment): lac repressor; lacI; The lac repressor binds to the lac operator to inhibit transcription in E. coli. This inhibition can be relieved by adding lactose or isopropyl-β-D-thiogalactopyranoside (IPTG).
   2585..3173    -  rep_origin     ori: high-copy-number ColE1/pMB1/pBR322/pUC origin of replication
   3344..4204    -  CDS            AmpR: β-lactamase; bla; confers resistance to ampicillin, carbenicillin, and related antibiotics
   4205..4309    -  promoter       AmpR promoter: bla
   4404..35      +  CDS            rop (fragment) (across the origin): Rop protein, which maintains plasmids at low copy number; rop
