[The description below was written by a language model from this plasmid's Addgene catalogue record and pLannotate feature annotations shown in this document.]
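Description:
pRExT2A-NT-PmNG is a 4.4 kb template plasmid built by gene synthesis in the pUC57 simple backbone and used as a source of donor DNA for CRISPR/Cas9-mediated endogenous gene tagging by homologous recombination. It is maintained in E. coli through a high-copy ColE1/pUC-type origin and an ampicillin resistance gene (β-lactamase with its own promoter). The remaining backbone annotations are remnants of the cloning vector: a lacZα fragment, the lac promoter, operator and CAP site, and short fragments of lacI, rop and the bom region. Although catalogued as a bacterial expression vector, its bacterial role appears to be propagation only.

The payload is an N-terminal tagging cassette described as PAC-3xTy-T2A-3xTy-mNeonGreen. The feature table confirms the puromycin N-acetyltransferase (pac) coding sequence followed, about 300 nt downstream, by mNeonGreen on the same strand. The Ty epitope repeats and T2A element that the record places between them were not annotated individually. No eukaryotic promoter or untranslated region is annotated in the cassette, which fits the toolkit's stated aim of retaining endogenous untranslated regions. Once integrated in frame at the start of a target gene, the whole unit would be expressed from the native locus. The T2A ribosome-skipping peptide would then separate the Ty-tagged puromycin resistance protein from the target protein, which carries 3xTy and mNeonGreen at its N-terminus. This allows puromycin selection, listed for Trypanosoma brucei, alongside fluorescence imaging and epitope detection of the tagged protein. The depositor notes that the template contains no kinetoplastid-specific sequences and so should also be compatible with mammalian and other eukaryotic systems.
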