Addgene plasmid #232200: pRExT2A-NT-PmNG
Purpose: Endogenous tagging of genes by CRISPR/Cas9-mediated homologous recombination; for N-terminal tagging: PAC-3xTy-T2A-3xTy-mNeonGreen
Depositing lab: Calvin Tiengwe. Depositing organization: Imperial College London. Publication: A high-throughput protein tagging toolkit that retains endogenous untranslated regions for studying gene regulation in kinetoplastids. Carbajo CG, Han X, Savur B, Upadhyaya A, Taha F, Tinti M, Wheeler RJ, Yates PA, Tiengwe C. Open Biol. 2025 Feb;15(2):240334. doi: 10.1098/rsob.240334. Epub 2025 Feb 26. PubMed 39999874.
Backbone
  Vector backbone: pUC57 simple
  Vector type: Bacterial Expression
  Selectable markers: Puromycin ; in Trypanosoma brucei
Growth in bacteria
  Bacterial resistance: Ampicillin, 100 μg/mL
  Growth temperature: 37°C
  Growth strain: DH5alpha
  Copy number: Unknown
Gene/Insert
  Gene/Insert name: mNeongreen
  Species: Synthetic
  Cloning method: Gene Synthesis
Terms and licenses: Academic/Nonprofit Terms; Industry Terms: Not Available to Industry
Depositor comments: This plasmid template contains no kinetoplastid-specific sequences, so it is fully compatible with mammalian and other eukaryotic systems. Please visit https://doi.org/10.1101/2024.11.02.621556 for bioRxiv preprint.
How to cite: pRExT2A-NT-PmNG was a gift from Calvin Tiengwe (Addgene plasmid # 232200 ; http://n2t.net/addgene:232200 ; RRID:Addgene_232200)
